Addgene plasmid #55622: mRFP-mem
Purpose: This red fluorescent plasma membrane marker consists of the first twenty residues of neuromodulin fused to mRFP.
Depositing lab: Catherine Berlot. Depositing organization: Geisinger Health Center. Publication: Analysis of G protein betagamma dimer formation in live cells using multicolor bimolecular fluorescence complementation demonstrates preferences of beta1 for particular gamma subunits. Mervine SM, Yost EA, Sabo JL, Hynes TR, Berlot CH. Mol Pharmacol. 2006 Jul;70(1):194-205. Epub 2006 Apr 26. 10.1124/mol.106.022616 PubMed 16641313.
Backbone
  Vector backbone: Derived from pEYFP-Mem
  Backbone manufacturer: Clontech
  Backbone size w/o insert (bp): 3942
  Total vector size (bp): 4750
  Vector type: Mammalian Expression
  Selectable markers: Neomycin (select with G418)
Growth in bacteria
  Bacterial resistance: Kanamycin, 50 μg/mL
  Growth temperature: 37°C
  Growth strain: DH10B
  Copy number: High Copy
Gene/Insert
  Gene/Insert name: mRFP-Mem
  Species: Discosoma sp.
  Insert size (bp): 808
  Promoter: CMV
  Tag / fusion protein: The N-terminal 20 residues of neuromodulin are fused to the N-terminus of mRFP.
  Cloning method: Restriction Enzyme; 5′ cloning site BglII (not destroyed); 3′ cloning site NotI (not destroyed)
  Sequencing primers: 5′ CMV Forward; 3′ sV40pA-Reverse
Resource information
  A portion of this plasmid was derived from a plasmid made by: mRFP1/pcDNA3 was obtained from Roger Tsien, University of California, San Diego. pEYFP-Mem was purchased from Clontech.
Terms and licenses: Academic/Nonprofit Terms; Industry Terms: Not Available to Industry
Depositor comments: Reference for mRFP: Campbell RE, Tour O, Palmer AE, Steinbach PA, Baird GS, Zacharias DA, et al. A monomeric red fluorescent protein. Proc Natl Acad Sci U S A. 2002;99(12):7877-82. PubMed PMID: 12060735.
How to cite: mRFP-mem was a gift from Catherine Berlot (Addgene plasmid # 55622 ; http://n2t.net/addgene:55622 ; RRID:Addgene_55622)
