[The description below was written by a language model from this plasmid's Addgene catalogue record and pLannotate feature annotations shown in this document.]
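Description:
mRFP-mem is a 4,750 bp mammalian expression plasmid derived from the Clontech pEYFP-Mem backbone, in which the yellow fluorescent protein has been replaced by the monomeric red fluorescent protein mRFP1, a mammalian codon-optimized monomeric derivative of Discosoma DsRed. The payload is a single fusion open reading frame. The first twenty residues of neuromodulin (GAP-43, annotated as matching the rat protein) are placed directly at the N-terminus of mRFP1. This short neuromodulin segment is generally understood to act as a membrane-targeting signal through palmitoylation of its cysteine residues, so the red fluorophore is anchored to the inner face of the plasma membrane. Expression is driven by the human cytomegalovirus immediate early enhancer and promoter, with a multiple cloning site upstream of the fusion and an SV40 polyadenylation signal downstream. The insert sits between BglII and NotI sites, both retained.

The plasmid is propagated in E. coli at high copy from a ColE1/pUC-type origin and also carries an f1 phage origin. A single Tn5 aminoglycoside phosphotransferase gene (NeoR/KanR) serves as a dual marker. A bacterial bla promoter provides kanamycin resistance in E. coli. The SV40 enhancer and early promoter, paired with an HSV TK polyadenylation signal, provide G418 resistance for selecting stably transfected mammalian cells. Short annotated fragments of SV40 large T antigen, ble and the bGH poly(A) signal appear to be sequence remnants or partial matches flanking these elements, not functional parts. The construct is used as a red fluorescent plasma membrane marker in live mammalian cells. The associated work involved multicolor bimolecular fluorescence complementation imaging of G protein beta-gamma dimer formation.
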