Features (pLannotate 1.2.2; 15 found; start..end, strand, type, name):
     61..364     +  enhancer       CMV enhancer: human cytomegalovirus immediate early enhancer
    365..568     +  promoter       CMV promoter: human cytomegalovirus (CMV) immediate early promoter
    591..671     +  misc_feature   MCS: multiple cloning site
    679..738     +  CDS            Gap43 (fragment): NEUM_RAT - Experimental evidence at protein level: Swiss-Prot protein existence level 1. This protein is associated with nerve growth. It is a major component of the motile 'growth cones' that form the tips of elongating axons. Plays a role in axonal and dendritic filopodia induction (By similarity). From Rattus norvegicus (Rat).
    739..1416    +  CDS            mRFP1: monomeric derivative of DsRed (Campbell et al., 2002) mammalian codon-optimized
   1432..1515    +  CDS            large T antigen (fragment): large T antigen from SV40 (simian virus 40)
   1538..1659    +  polyA_signal   SV40 poly(A) signal: SV40 polyadenylation signal
   1693..2121    -  rep_origin     f1 ori (sequence partly withheld): f1 bacteriophage origin of replication; arrow indicates direction of (+) strand synthesis
   2148..2252    +  promoter       AmpR promoter: bla
   2254..2611    +  promoter       SV40 promoter: SV40 enhancer and early promoter
   2646..3440    +  CDS            NeoR/KanR: aminoglycoside phosphotransferase from Tn5; aph(3')-II (or nptII); confers resistance to neomycin, kanamycin, and G418 (Geneticin®)
   3461..3613    +  CDS            ble (fragment): BLE_KLEPN - Experimental evidence at protein level: Swiss-Prot protein existence level 1. Binding protein with a strong affinity to the bleomycin family of antibiotics. Binds to CL990; an antimitotic-antibiotic compound. From Klebsiella pneumoniae.
   3672..3719    +  polyA_signal   HSV TK poly(A) signal: herpes simplex virus thymidine kinase polyadenylation signal (Cole and Stacy, 1985)
   3810..3826    -  polyA_signal   bGH poly(A) signal (fragment): bovine growth hormone polyadenylation signal
   4048..4636    +  rep_origin     ori: high-copy-number ColE1/pMB1/pBR322/pUC origin of replication
>Addgene plasmid #55622 | mRFP-mem | depositor full sequence | sequence record 86264 | mRFP-mem sequence 4750 bps
TAGTTATTAATAGTAATCAATTACGGGGTCATTAGTTCATAGCCCATATATGGAGTTCCGCGTTACATAA
CTTACGGTAAATGGCCCGCCTGGCTGACCGCCCAACGACCCCCGCCCATTGACGTCAATAATGACGTATG
TTCCCATAGTAACGCCAATAGGGACTTTCCATTGACGTCAATGGGTGGAGTATTTACGGTAAACTGCCCA
CTTGGCAGTACATCAAGTGTATCATATGCCAAGTACGCCCCCTATTGACGTCAATGACGGTAAATGGCCC
GCCTGGCATTATGCCCAGTACATGACCTTATGGGACTTTCCTACTTGGCAGTACATCTACGTATTAGTCA
TCGCTATTACCATGGTGATGCGGTTTTGGCAGTACATCAATGGGCGTGGATAGCGGTTTGACTCACGGGG
ATTTCCAAGTCTCCACCCCATTGACGTCAATGGGAGTTTGTTTTGGCACCAAAATCAACGGGACTTTCCA
AAATGTCGTAACAACTCCGCCCCATTGACGCAAATGGGCGGTAGGCGTGTACGGTGGGAGGTCTATATAA
GCAGAGCTGGTTTAGTGAACCGTCAGATCCGCTAGCGCTACCGGACTCAGATCTCGAGCTCAAGCTTCGA
ATTCTGCAGTCGACGGTACCGCGGGCCCGGGATCCACCGGTCGCCACCATGCTGTGCTGTATGAGAAGAA
CCAAACAGGTTGAAAAGAATGATGAGGACCAAAAGATCATGGCCTCCTCCGAGGACGTCATCAAGGAGTT
CATGCGCTTCAAGGTGCGCATGGAGGGCTCCGTGAACGGCCACGAGTTCGAGATCGAGGGCGAGGGCGAG
GGCCGCCCCTACGAGGGCACCCAGACCGCCAAGCTGAAGGTGACCAAGGGCGGCCCCCTGCCCTTCGCCT
GGGACATCCTGTCCCCTCAGTTCCAGTACGGCTCCAAGGCCTACGTGAAGCACCCCGCCGACATCCCCGA
CTACTTGAAGCTGTCCTTCCCCGAGGGCTTCAAGTGGGAGCGCGTGATGAACTTCGAGGACGGCGGCGTG
GTGACCGTGACCCAGGACTCCTCCCTGCAGGACGGCGAGTTCATCTACAAGGTGAAGCTGCGCGGCACCA
ACTTCCCCTCCGACGGCCCCGTAATGCAGAAGAAGACCATGGGCTGGGAGGCCTCCACCGAGCGGATGTA
CCCCGAGGACGGCGCCCTGAAGGGCGAGATCAAGATGAGGCTGAAGCTGAAGGACGGCGGCCACTACGAC
GCCGAGGTCAAGACCACCTACATGGCCAAGAAGCCCGTGCAGCTGCCCGGCGCCTACAAGACCGACATCA
AGCTGGACATCACCTCCCACAACGAGGACTACACCATCGTGGAACAGTACGAGCGCGCCGAGGGCCGCCA
CTCCACCGGCGCCTAAGCGGCCGCGACTCTAGATCATAATCAGCCATACCACATTTGTAGAGGTTTTACT
TGCTTTAAAAAACCTCCCACACCTCCCCCTGAACCTGAAACATAAAATGAATGCAATTGTTGTTGTTAAC
TTGTTTATTGCAGCTTATAATGGTTACAAATAAAGCAATAGCATCACAAATTTCACAAATAAAGCATTTT
TTTCACTGCATTCTAGTTGTGGTTTGTCCAAACTCATCAATGTATCTTAAGGCGTAAATTGTAAGCGTTA
ATATTTTGTTAAAATTCGCGTTAAATTTTTGTTAAATCAGCTCATTTTTTAACCAATAGGCCGAAATCGG
CAAAATCCCTTATAAATCAAAAGAATAGACCGAGATAGGGT
[37 nt withheld, positions 1792-1828]
AAAGAACGTGGACTCCAACGTCAAAGG
[49 nt withheld, positions 1856-1904]
T
[91 nt withheld, positions 1906-1996]
G
[124 nt withheld, positions 1998-2121]
CAGGTGGCACTTTTCGGGGAAATGTGCGCGGAACCCCTATTTGTTTATTTTTCTAAATACATTCAAATAT
GTATCCGCTCATGAGACAATAACCCTGATAAATGCTTCAATAATATTGAAAAAGGAAGAGTCCTGAGGCG
GAAAGAACCAGCTGTGGAATGTGTGTCAGTTAGGGTGTGGAAAGTCCCCAGGCTCCCCAGCAGGCAGAAG
TATGCAAAGCATGCATCTCAATTAGTCAGCAACCAGGTGTGGAAAGTCCCCAGGCTCCCCAGCAGGCAGA
AGTATGCAAAGCATGCATCTCAATTAGTCAGCAACCATAGTCCCGCCCCTAACTCCGCCCATCCCGCCCC
TAACTCCGCCCAGTTCCGCCCATTCTCCGCCCCATGGCTGACTAATTTTTTTTATTTATGCAGAGGCCGA
GGCCGCCTCGGCCTCTGAGCTATTCCAGAAGTAGTGAGGAGGCTTTTTTGGAGGCCTAGGCTTTTGCAAA
GATCGATCAAGAGACAGGATGAGGATCGTTTCGCATGATTGAACAAGATGGATTGCACGCAGGTTCTCCG
GCCGCTTGGGTGGAGAGGCTATTCGGCTATGACTGGGCACAACAGACAATCGGCTGCTCTGATGCCGCCG
TGTTCCGGCTGTCAGCGCAGGGGCGCCCGGTTCTTTTTGTCAAGACCGACCTGTCCGGTGCCCTGAATGA
ACTGCAAGACGAGGCAGCGCGGCTATCGTGGCTGGCCACGACGGGCGTTCCTTGCGCAGCTGTGCTCGAC
GTTGTCACTGAAGCGGGAAGGGACTGGCTGCTATTGGGCGAAGTGCCGGGGCAGGATCTCCTGTCATCTC
ACCTTGCTCCTGCCGAGAAAGTATCCATCATGGCTGATGCAATGCGGCGGCTGCATACGCTTGATCCGGC
TACCTGCCCATTCGACCACCAAGCGAAACATCGCATCGAGCGAGCACGTACTCGGATGGAAGCCGGTCTT
GTCGATCAGGATGATCTGGACGAAGAGCATCAGGGGCTCGCGCCAGCCGAACTGTTCGCCAGGCTCAAGG
CGAGCATGCCCGACGGCGAGGATCTCGTCGTGACCCATGGCGATGCCTGCTTGCCGAATATCATGGTGGA
AAATGGCCGCTTTTCTGGATTCATCGACTGTGGCCGGCTGGGTGTGGCGGACCGCTATCAGGACATAGCG
TTGGCTACCCGTGATATTGCTGAAGAGCTTGGCGGCGAATGGGCTGACCGCTTCCTCGTGCTTTACGGTA
TCGCCGCTCCCGATTCGCAGCGCATCGCCTTCTATCGCCTTCTTGACGAGTTCTTCTGAGCGGGACTCTG
GGGTTCGAAATGACCGACCAAGCGACGCCCAACCTGCCATCACGAGATTTCGATTCCACCGCCGCCTTCT
ATGAAAGGTTGGGCTTCGGAATCGTTTTCCGGGACGCCGGCTGGATGATCCTCCAGCGCGGGGATCTCAT
GCTGGAGTTCTTCGCCCACCCTAGGGGGAGGCTAACTGAAACACGGAAGGAGACAATACCGGAAGGAACC
CGCGCTATGACGGCAATAAAAAGACAGAATAAAACGCACGGTGTTGGGTCGTTTGTTCATAAACGCGGGG
TTCGGTCCCAGGGCTGGCACTCTGTCGATACCCCACCGAGACCCCATTGGGGCCAATACGCCCGCGTTTC
TTCCTTTTCCCCACCCCACCCCCCAAGTTCGGGTGAAGGCCCAGGGCTCGCAGCCAACGTCGGGGCGGCA
GGCCCTGCCATAGCCTCAGGTTACTCATATATACTTTAGATTGATTTAAAACTTCATTTTTAATTTAAAA
GGATCTAGGTGAAGATCCTTTTTGATAATCTCATGACCAAAATCCCTTAACGTGAGTTTTCGTTCCACTG
AGCGTCAGACCCCGTAGAAAAGATCAAAGGATCTTCTTGAGATCCTTTTTTTCTGCGCGTAATCTGCTGC
TTGCAAACAAAAAAACCACCGCTACCAGCGGTGGTTTGTTTGCCGGATCAAGAGCTACCAACTCTTTTTC
CGAAGGTAACTGGCTTCAGCAGAGCGCAGATACCAAATACTGTCCTTCTAGTGTAGCCGTAGTTAGGCCA
CCACTTCAAGAACTCTGTAGCACCGCCTACATACCTCGCTCTGCTAATCCTGTTACCAGTGGCTGCTGCC
AGTGGCGATAAGTCGTGTCTTACCGGGTTGGACTCAAGACGATAGTTACCGGATAAGGCGCAGCGGTCGG
GCTGAACGGGGGGTTCGTGCACACAGCCCAGCTTGGAGCGAACGACCTACACCGAACTGAGATACCTACA
GCGTGAGCTATGAGAAAGCGCCACGCTTCCCGAAGGGAGAAAGGCGGACAGGTATCCGGTAAGCGGCAGG
GTCGGAACAGGAGAGCGCACGAGGGAGCTTCCAGGGGGAAACGCCTGGTATCTTTATAGTCCTGTCGGGT
TTCGCCACCTCTGACTTGAGCGTCGATTTTTGTGATGCTCGTCAGGGGGGCGGAGCCTATGGAAAAACGC
CAGCAACGCGGCCTTTTTACGGTTCCTGGCCTTTTGCTGGCCTTTTGCTCACATGTTCTTTCCTGCGTTA
TCCCCTGATTCTGTGGATAACCGTATTACCGCCATGCAT
