>Addgene plasmid #55622 | mRFP-mem | addgene partial sequence | sequence record 118967 | CMV-F 5'-CGCAAATGGGCGGTAGGCGTG-3'
CCGTCAGATCCGCTAGCGCTACCGGACTCAGATCTCGAGCTCAAGCTTCGAATTCTGCAGTCGACGGTAC
CGCGGGCCCGGGATCCACCGGTCGCCACCATGCTGTGCTGTATGAGAAGAACCAAACAGGTTGAAAAGAA
TGATGAGGACCAAAAGATCATGGCCTCCTCCGAGGACGTCATCAAGGAGTTCATGCGCTTCAAGGTGCGC
ATGGAGGGCTCCGTGAACGGCCACGAGTTCGAGATCGAGGGCGAGGGCGAGGGCCGCCCCTACGAGGGCA
CCCAGACCGCCAAGCTGAAGGTGACCAAGGGCGGCCCCCTGCCCTTCGCCTGGGACATCCTGTCCCCTCA
GTTCCAGTACGGCTCCAAGGCCTACGTGAAGCACCCCGCCGACATCCCCGACTACTTGAAGCTGTCCTTC
CCCGAGGGCTTCAAGTGGGAGCGCGTGATGAACTTCGAGGACGGCGGCGTGGTGACCGTGACCCAGGACT
CCTCCCTGCAGGACGGCGAGTTCATCTACAAGGTGAAGCTGCGCGGCACCAACTTCCCCTCCGACGGCCC
CGTAATGCAGAAGAAGACCATGGGCTGGGAGGCCTCCACCGAGCGGATGTACCCCGAGGACGGCGCCCTG
AAGGGCGAGATCAAGATGAGGCTGAAGCTGAAGGACGGCGGCCACTACGACGCCGAGGTCAAGACCACCT
ACATGGCCAAGAAGCCCGTGCA
